>Addgene plasmid #36967 | NC12 pCDNA3.1 VENUS WTX delta ETGE | addgene partial sequence | sequence record 48346 | EGFP-C 5'-CATGGTCCTGCTGGAGTTCGTG-3'
GCGCGCCAATGGAGACCCAAAAGGATGAAGCTGCTCAGGCCAAGGGAGCTGCAGCCTCTGGGAGTACCCG
TGAACAAACAGCAGAAAAAGGAGCCAAGAACAAGGCAGCTGAGGCGACAGAAGGACCAACCTCAGAGCCA
TCCTCATCCGGCCCAGGTAGGCTGAAGAAAACTGCCATGAAACTCTTTGGTGGCAAGAAGGGTATCTGTA
CTCTGCCTAGTTTCTTTGGAGGGGGACGGAGCAAAGGTTCTGGGAAAGGCAGCTCCAAGAAAGGTCTCAG
CAAGAGCAAGACCCACGATGGCCTGAGTGAAGCAGCCCATGGCCCTGAAGATGTTGTCAGTGAAGGAACT
GGCTTCTCCCTGCCTTTGCCTGAGTTACCCTGCCAATTTCCCAGCTCTCAGAGTGCCCATGGGGCTTTGG
AGACAGGCTCCAGATGTAAGACATCTGTGGCTGGAGCCACAGAGAAAGCTGTGGCTGAGAAGTTTCCCTC
TATGCCCAAGCCAAAGAAAGGCCTAAAAGGCTTTTTTAGCAGTATCCGCCGTCACCGGAAGAGCAAGGTC
ACTGGGGCTGAGCAAAGTGAGCCAGGGGCCAAGGGGCCTGAGAGGGTCAGAGCCAGGCCTCATGAGCACG
TGAGCTCAGCCCCTCAGGTGCCCTGCTTTGAGGAGACCTTCCAAGCCCCTAGAAAGGAAAATGCTAACCC
CCAAGATGCCCCTGGGCCAAAAGTTTCTCCAACACCAGAACCTTCTCCACCAGCTACTGAGAAAATGGCC
TGTAAAGATCCAGAAAAAC
