>Addgene plasmid #36967 | NC12 pCDNA3.1 VENUS WTX delta ETGE | addgene partial sequence | sequence record 49909 | BGH-rev 5'-TAGAAGGCACAGTCGAGG-3'
GGCCGCCTACCAGGTCCCACACGCCTGAGTCACTTGGCGTTTGTCTTCAGTACCTGGGCATCTTATGCTG
GAAAAGAGGTTCCCATTGCTGGTGAACTCTACCAGGGCCTGTGAGAAACTCACAGTGGCATTCCCTTCCT
TCTCAACCTCCTCTTCCTCTGGATCTTCAGGGGGTGAATAAGTAGGGTAGGCCCTCCTGGGAGATCCTCC
AAAATTTGCTTCTTGCATGTCTGGCTCAAACATGGCATCACTCTGGAAGAGCTGCATCAGGCAGGTACTT
TGATCTTTCTTGGAGCAGGTTCCTTCATAACGCTTCTCCAGAGGACGGAAGTCCCTCCAGTCTGGCTCGC
TGCTTGCAGTGGTGGGGAAAGCTGAGGTAATTCCCCGGTGGGAAATCTGAGAGGTCCCTGATACCCCTGC
TGCCAGGCCCATCACTGATGGGCCTAAGGGCCTCATCTGATACTCTAAGACGGGCTTCTCCTGCCGGGCC
TGGGTCTCTCGGACTTGAGTCTCTCTACAACGAACCTCTCGGGCCTGGGCTTCTCGGGTTCTGGCCTCCC
TGCCATGAGCTTCCCAAGTGTGGGCCTCCCTGGCATAGGCTTCCCTGCCATAAGCCTCTCGAGTATAGGC
CTCCCTGGCGTGGGCCTCCCTGGCATGAGCTTCTCGGGCACGTGCCTCCTGGGCCTCAAGCTGCTCCCGC
CGAAGCTCCCAATACAACAACTGTTTCTGGATGGTCACTAGCCGTTCTTCCTCTGTCTCCATTGCCCCAG
GTGGCCGGGAGGACAAAAAGGGCTCAAAGTTTAAGAAGGGGTCAAACATCTCAGAGCTTCGACCATGGAG
GTCATAAAGGCAGTCAT
