>Addgene plasmid #36967 | NC12 pCDNA3.1 VENUS WTX delta ETGE | addgene partial sequence | sequence record 49911 | hWTX-F 5'-gggccaaaagtttctccaac-3'
AAGATCCAGAAAAACCCATGGAGGCCTGTGCCTCAGCACATGTGCAACCCAAGCCTGCCCCTGAAGCCAG
TAGCCTAGAGGAGCCCCATAGCCCAAAGGTAGTAGCAGGAGAGGTAAACCCACCCAATGGCCCTGTGGGG
GACCCACTGAGCCTCTTGTTTGGGGATGTGACATCCCTGAAAAGCTTTGATTCATTGACAGGTTGTGGTG
ACATAATAGCAGAACAGGACATGGACAGTATGACAGACAGCATGGCCTCTGGGGGCCAGAGAGCAAACCG
AGATGGGACCAAGCGAAGTTCCTGCCTGGTGACCTACCAAGGAGGTGGGGAGGAGATGGCCTTGCCAGAT
GATGATGACGAGGAGGAAGAAGAGGAAGAAGAGGTGGAATTAGAGGAGGAAGAAGAGGAGGTTAAGGAGG
AGGAAGAAGATGATGACTTAGAATATCTGTGGGAAACTGCCCAAATGTATCCACGGCCCAATATGAACCT
GGGCTACCATCCCACCACATCCCCAGGCCACCACGGCTACATGCTCCTTGACCCAGTTAGGTCTTATCCT
GGCCTAGCCCCTGGGGAACTTTTGACTCCTCAGAGTGACCAGCAAGAATCCGCCCCCAATAGTGATGAAG
GTTATTATGACTCCACCACACCTGGATTTGAGGATGATTCAGGTGAGGCCCTGGGGCTTGTCCGCAGGGA
TTGTCTACCCCGAGACAGCTACAGTGGAGATGCCCTATATGAGTTCTATGAGCCAGATGACAGCCTTGAG
AACTCTCCACCTGGAGATGACTGCC
