[The description below was written by a language model from this plasmid's Addgene catalogue record.]
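Description:
NC12 pCDNA3.1 VENUS WTX delta ETGE is a mammalian expression plasmid built on a pcDNA3.1 backbone that was modified to carry the yellow fluorescent protein Venus upstream of the cloning site. It is maintained as a high-copy plasmid in E. coli under ampicillin selection, and it carries a neomycin resistance marker so that transfected mammalian cells can be selected with G418. The backbone is recorded as about 6.1 kb without the insert. No feature table accompanies the record, so finer details of the backbone elements are not documented here, although use of a BGH reverse sequencing primer is consistent with the bovine growth hormone polyadenylation region found in standard pcDNA3.1.

The payload is a roughly 2.4 kb human WTX coding sequence (Wilms tumor gene on the X chromosome; gene symbol AMER1, also known as FAM123B), inserted between AscI and NotI sites, both of which are retained. Transcription is driven by the strong constitutive CMV promoter, and the protein is produced as an N-terminal Venus fusion, allowing its expression and localisation to be followed by fluorescence or detected through the tag. This version is a deletion mutant lacking amino acids 288–291, which removes the ETGE motif. The associated study reports that WTX inhibits NRF2 degradation by competing for binding to KEAP1, so this construct most plausibly serves as a motif-deficient comparison to wild-type WTX for testing whether the ETGE sequence is needed for KEAP1 interaction and for effects on NRF2 stability in transfected mammalian cells.
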