Addgene plasmid #36967: NC12 pCDNA3.1 VENUS WTX delta ETGE
Depositing lab: Randall Moon. Depositing organization: University of Washington. Publication: Wilms tumor gene on X chromosome (WTX) inhibits degradation of NRF2 protein through competitive binding to KEAP1 protein. Camp ND, James RG, Dawson DW, Yan F, Davison JM, Houck SA, Tang X, Zheng N, Major MB, Moon RT. J Biol Chem. 2012 Feb 24;287(9):6539-50. Epub 2012 Jan 3. 10.1074/jbc.M111.316471 PubMed 22215675.
Backbone
  Vector backbone: pcDNA3.1 (with Venus added)
  Backbone manufacturer: Invitrogen
  Backbone size w/o insert (bp): 6100
  Vector type: Mammalian Expression
  Selectable markers: Neomycin (select with G418)
Growth in bacteria
  Bacterial resistance: Ampicillin, 100 μg/mL
  Growth temperature: 37°C
  Growth strain: DH5alpha
  Copy number: High Copy
Gene/Insert
  Gene/Insert name: WTX (delta ETGE motif) (alt name: Wilms tumor gene on the X chromosome)
  Species: H. sapiens (human)
  Insert size (bp): 2400
  Mutation: lacks amino acids 288 –291
  Entrez Gene: AMER1 (a.k.a. FAM123B, OSCS, WTX)
  Promoter: CMV
  Tag / fusion protein: Venus (N terminal on backbone)
  Cloning method: Restriction Enzyme; 5′ cloning site AscI (not destroyed); 3′ cloning site NotI (not destroyed)
  Sequencing primers: 5′ EGFP C; 3′ BGH rev
Terms and licenses: Academic/Nonprofit Terms; Industry Terms: Not Available to Industry
How to cite: NC12 pCDNA3.1 VENUS WTX delta ETGE was a gift from Randall Moon (Addgene plasmid # 36967 ; http://n2t.net/addgene:36967 ; RRID:Addgene_36967)
